Addgene plasmid #129090: co frp pcDNA3.1(+)
Purpose: Expression of frp in mammalian cells
Depositing lab: Stefan Hell. Depositing organization: Max Planck Institute for Multidisciplinary Sciences. Publication: Autonomous bioluminescence imaging of single mammalian cells with the bacterial bioluminescence system. Gregor C, Pape JK, Gwosch KC, Gilat T, Sahl SJ, Hell SW. Proc Natl Acad Sci U S A. 2019 Dec 2. pii: 1913616116. doi: 10.1073/pnas.1913616116. PubMed 31792180.
Backbone
  Vector backbone: pcDNA3.1(+)
  Backbone size w/o insert (bp): 5344
  Total vector size (bp): 6118
  Vector type: Mammalian Expression
  Selectable markers: Neomycin (select with G418)
Growth in bacteria
  Bacterial resistance: Ampicillin, 100 μg/mL
  Growth temperature: 37°C
  Growth strain: DH5alpha
  Copy number: High Copy
Gene/Insert
  Gene/Insert name: co frp (alt name: codon-optimized frp)
  Species: Synthetic
  Insert size (bp): 774
  Promoter: CMV
  Cloning method: Restriction Enzyme; 5′ cloning site NheI (not destroyed); 3′ cloning site XhoI (not destroyed)
  Sequencing primers: 5′ TGACGCAAATGGGCGGTA; 3′ GAAAGGACAGTGGGAGTGGCA
Terms and licenses: Academic/Nonprofit Terms; Industry Terms: Not Available to Industry
How to cite: co frp pcDNA3.1(+) was a gift from Stefan Hell (Addgene plasmid # 129090 ; http://n2t.net/addgene:129090 ; RRID:Addgene_129090)
