[The description below was written by a language model from this plasmid's Addgene catalogue record and pLannotate feature annotations shown in this document.]
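Description:
co frp pcDNA3.1(+) is a mammalian expression plasmid of about 6.1 kb built on the pcDNA3.1(+) backbone. It carries a synthetic, codon-optimized version of frp, inserted between the NheI and XhoI sites of the polylinker. The feature annotation matches the coding sequence to the Vibrio harveyi Frp protein, an NADPH-dependent FMN reductase that supplies reduced flavin (FMNH2) to bacterial luciferase. Transcription is driven by the human cytomegalovirus immediate-early enhancer and promoter and terminated by the bovine growth hormone polyadenylation signal. A T7 promoter lies just upstream of the insert, as is standard for this backbone. No epitope tag or fluorescent reporter is annotated or recorded.

The plasmid is propagated in E. coli through a high-copy ColE1/pUC-type origin, with ampicillin selection provided by the β-lactamase gene and its own promoter. An f1 origin is also present and would permit single-stranded DNA production. For mammalian cells, a separate cassette places the neomycin phosphotransferase gene under the SV40 enhancer/early promoter with an SV40 polyadenylation signal, which allows G418 selection of stable transfectants. Several short annotated fragments (HIV-1 LTR, ble, lacI, bom and a second SV40 promoter piece) look like backbone remnants or partial similarity hits, not functional elements.

The stated purpose is expression of frp in mammalian cells. The associated publication concerns autonomous bioluminescence imaging of single mammalian cells using the bacterial bioluminescence system. In that setting, the flavin reductase would be expected to regenerate the reduced flavin substrate for a luciferase supplied from other constructs, since no luciferase gene is present on this plasmid.
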