Features (pLannotate 1.2.2; 20 found; start..end, strand, type, name):
     28..80      -  misc_feature   bom (fragment): basis of mobility region from pBR322
    235..614     +  enhancer       CMV enhancer: human cytomegalovirus immediate early enhancer
    615..818     +  promoter       CMV promoter: human cytomegalovirus (CMV) immediate early promoter
    814..847     +  LTR            5' LTR (truncated) (fragment): truncated 5' long terminal repeat (LTR) from HIV-1
    863..881     +  promoter       T7 promoter: promoter for bacteriophage T7 RNA polymerase
    952..1671    +  CDS            frp: FRP_VIBHA - Experimental evidence at protein level: Swiss-Prot protein existence level 1. Catalyzes the NADPH-dependent reduction of FMN to FMNH(2). Involved in bioluminescence by providing FMNH(2) to luciferase. From Vibrio harveyi (Beneckea harveyi).
   1718..1942    +  polyA_signal   bGH poly(A) signal: bovine growth hormone polyadenylation signal
   1946..1967    +  promoter       SV40 promoter (fragment): SV40 enhancer and early promoter
   1988..2416    +  rep_origin     f1 ori (sequence partly withheld): f1 bacteriophage origin of replication; arrow indicates direction of (+) strand synthesis
   2430..2759    +  promoter       SV40 promoter: SV40 enhancer and early promoter
   2826..3617    +  CDS            neo: KKA2_KLEPN - Also known as kan, nptII. Experimental evidence at protein level: Swiss-Prot protein existence level 1. Resistance to kanamycin, neomycin, paromomycin, ribostamycin, butirosin and gentamicin B. From Klebsiella pneumoniae.
   3641..3799    +  CDS            ble (fragment): BLE_KLEPN - Experimental evidence at protein level: Swiss-Prot protein existence level 1. Binding protein with a strong affinity to the bleomycin family of antibiotics. Binds to CL990; an antimitotic-antibiotic compound. From Klebsiella pneumoniae.
   3794..3915    +  polyA_signal   SV40 poly(A) signal: SV40 polyadenylation signal
   3988..4004    -  protein_bind   lac operator: The lac repressor binds to the lac operator to inhibit transcription in E. coli. This inhibition can be relieved by adding lactose or isopropyl-β-D-thiogalactopyranoside (IPTG). lac repressor encoded by lacI
   4012..4042    -  promoter       lac promoter: promoter for the E. coli lac operon
   4057..4078    -  protein_bind   CAP binding site: CAP binding activates transcription in the presence of cAMP. E. coli catabolite activator protein
   4091..4183    -  CDS            lacI (fragment): lac repressor; lacI; The lac repressor binds to the lac operator to inhibit transcription in E. coli. This inhibition can be relieved by adding lactose or isopropyl-β-D-thiogalactopyranoside (IPTG).
   4366..4954    -  rep_origin     ori: high-copy-number ColE1/pMB1/pBR322/pUC origin of replication
   5125..5985    -  CDS            AmpR: β-lactamase; bla; confers resistance to ampicillin, carbenicillin, and related antibiotics
   5986..6090    -  promoter       AmpR promoter: bla
>Addgene plasmid #129090 | co frp pcDNA3.1(+) | addgene full sequence | sequence record 252820 | Addgene NGS Result
GACGGATCGGGAGATCTCCCGATCCCCTATGGTGCACTCTCAGTACAATCTGCTCTGATGCCGCATAGTT
AAGCCAGTATCTGCTCCCTGCTTGTGTGTTGGAGGTCGCTGAGTAGTGCGCGAGCAAAATTTAAGCTACA
ACAAGGCAAGGCTTGACCGACAATTGCATGAAGAATCTGCTTAGGGTTAGGCGTTTTGCGCTGCTTCGCG
ATGTACGGGCCAGATATACGCGTTGACATTGATTATTGACTAGTTATTAATAGTAATCAATTACGGGGTC
ATTAGTTCATAGCCCATATATGGAGTTCCGCGTTACATAACTTACGGTAAATGGCCCGCCTGGCTGACCG
CCCAACGACCCCCGCCCATTGACGTCAATAATGACGTATGTTCCCATAGTAACGCCAATAGGGACTTTCC
ATTGACGTCAATGGGTGGAGTATTTACGGTAAACTGCCCACTTGGCAGTACATCAAGTGTATCATATGCC
AAGTACGCCCCCTATTGACGTCAATGACGGTAAATGGCCCGCCTGGCATTATGCCCAGTACATGACCTTA
TGGGACTTTCCTACTTGGCAGTACATCTACGTATTAGTCATCGCTATTACCATGGTGATGCGGTTTTGGC
AGTACATCAATGGGCGTGGATAGCGGTTTGACTCACGGGGATTTCCAAGTCTCCACCCCATTGACGTCAA
TGGGAGTTTGTTTTGGCACCAAAATCAACGGGACTTTCCAAAATGTCGTAACAACTCCGCCCCATTGACG
CAAATGGGCGGTAGGCGTGTACGGTGGGAGGTCTATATAAGCAGAGCTCTCTGGCTAACTAGAGAACCCA
CTGCTTACTGGCTTATCGAAATTAATACGACTCACTATAGGGAGACCCAAGCTGGCTAGCATGGTGAAGA
TCCAGCCCATCCCCACCACCAGCCAGGGCAGCCTGTTCATCATGAACAGCACCATCGAGACCATCCTGGG
CCACCGCAGCATCCGCAAGTTCACCAGCGAGCCCATCGCCAGCGAGCAGCTGCAGACCATCCTGCAGAGC
GGCCTGGCCGCCAGCAGCAGCAGCATGCTGCAGGTGGTGAGCATCATCCGCGTGACCGACACCGAGAAGC
GCAAGCTGCTGGCCCAGTACGCCGGCAACCAGACCTACGTGGAGAGCGCCGCCGAGTTCCTGGTGTTCTG
CATCGACTACCAGCGCCACGCCACCATCAACCCCGACGTGCAGGCCGACTTCACCGAGCTGACCCTGATC
GGCGCCGTGGACAGCGGCATCATGGCCCAGAACTGCCTGCTGGCCGCCGAGAGCATGGGCCTGGGCGGCG
TGTACATCGGCGGCCTGCGCAACAGCGCCGCCCAGGTGGACGAGCTGCTGGGCCTGCCCAAGAACACCGC
CATCCTGTTCGGCATGTGCCTGGGCCACCCCGACCAGAGCCCCGAGACCAAGCCCCGCCTGCCCGCCCAC
GTGATCGTGCACGAGAACCAGTACCAGGCCCTGAACATCGACGACGTGCAGGCCTACGACAAGACCATGC
AGGAGTACTACGCCAGCCGCACCAGCAACCAGAAGCAGAGCGTGTGGAGCCAGGAGACCGCCGGCAAGCT
GGCCGGCGAGAGCCGCCCCCACATCCTGCCCTACCTGAACAGCAAGGGCCTGGCCAAGCGCTGACTCGAG
TCTAGAGGGCCCGTTTAAACCCGCTGATCAGCCTCGACTGTGCCTTCTAGTTGCCAGCCATCTGTTGTTT
GCCCCTCCCCCGTGCCTTCCTTGACCCTGGAAGGTGCCACTCCCACTGTCCTTTCCTAATAAAATGAGGA
AATTGCATCGCATTGTCTGAGTAGGTGTCATTCTATTCTGGGGGGTGGGGTGGGGCAGGACAGCAAGGGG
GAGGATTGGGAAGACAATAGCAGGCATGCTGGGGATGCGGTGGGCTCTATGGCTTCTGAGGCGGAAAGAA
CCAGCTGGGGCTCTAGGGGGTATCCCC
[124 nt withheld, positions 1988-2111]
C
[91 nt withheld, positions 2113-2203]
A
[49 nt withheld, positions 2205-2253]
CCTTTGACGTTGGAGTCCACGTTCTTT
[37 nt withheld, positions 2281-2317]
ACCCTATCTCGGTCTATTCTTTTGATTTATAAGGGATTTTGCCGATTTCGGCCTATTGGTTAAAAAATGA
GCTGATTTAACAAAAATTTAACGCGAATTAATTCTGTGGAATGTGTGTCAGTTAGGGTGTGGAAAGTCCC
CAGGCTCCCCAGCAGGCAGAAGTATGCAAAGCATGCATCTCAATTAGTCAGCAACCAGGTGTGGAAAGTC
CCCAGGCTCCCCAGCAGGCAGAAGTATGCAAAGCATGCATCTCAATTAGTCAGCAACCATAGTCCCGCCC
CTAACTCCGCCCATCCCGCCCCTAACTCCGCCCAGTTCCGCCCATTCTCCGCCCCATGGCTGACTAATTT
TTTTTATTTATGCAGAGGCCGAGGCCGCCTCTGCCTCTGAGCTATTCCAGAAGTAGTGAGGAGGCTTTTT
TGGAGGCCTAGGCTTTTGCAAAAAGCTCCCGGGAGCTTGTATATCCATTTTCGGATCTGATCAAGAGACA
GGATGAGGATCGTTTCGCATGATTGAACAAGATGGATTGCACGCAGGTTCTCCGGCCGCTTGGGTGGAGA
GGCTATTCGGCTATGACTGGGCACAACAGACAATCGGCTGCTCTGATGCCGCCGTGTTCCGGCTGTCAGC
GCAGGGGCGCCCGGTTCTTTTTGTCAAGACCGACCTGTCCGGTGCCCTGAATGAACTGCAGGACGAGGCA
GCGCGGCTATCGTGGCTGGCCACGACGGGCGTTCCTTGCGCAGCTGTGCTCGACGTTGTCACTGAAGCGG
GAAGGGACTGGCTGCTATTGGGCGAAGTGCCGGGGCAGGATCTCCTGTCATCTCACCTTGCTCCTGCCGA
GAAAGTATCCATCATGGCTGATGCAATGCGGCGGCTGCATACGCTTGATCCGGCTACCTGCCCATTCGAC
CACCAAGCGAAACATCGCATCGAGCGAGCACGTACTCGGATGGAAGCCGGTCTTGTCGATCAGGATGATC
TGGACGAAGAGCATCAGGGGCTCGCGCCAGCCGAACTGTTCGCCAGGCTCAAGGCGCGCATGCCCGACGG
CGAGGATCTCGTCGTGACCCATGGCGATGCCTGCTTGCCGAATATCATGGTGGAAAATGGCCGCTTTTCT
GGATTCATCGACTGTGGCCGGCTGGGTGTGGCGGACCGCTATCAGGACATAGCGTTGGCTACCCGTGATA
TTGCTGAAGAGCTTGGCGGCGAATGGGCTGACCGCTTCCTCGTGCTTTACGGTATCGCCGCTCCCGATTC
GCAGCGCATCGCCTTCTATCGCCTTCTTGACGAGTTCTTCTGAGCGGGACTCTGGGGTTCGAAATGACCG
ACCAAGCGACGCCCAACCTGCCATCACGAGATTTCGATTCCACCGCCGCCTTCTATGAAAGGTTGGGCTT
CGGAATCGTTTTCCGGGACGCCGGCTGGATGATCCTCCAGCGCGGGGATCTCATGCTGGAGTTCTTCGCC
CACCCCAACTTGTTTATTGCAGCTTATAATGGTTACAAATAAAGCAATAGCATCACAAATTTCACAAATA
AAGCATTTTTTTCACTGCATTCTAGTTGTGGTTTGTCCAAACTCATCAATGTATCTTATCATGTCTGTAT
ACCGTCGACCTCTAGCTAGAGCTTGGCGTAATCATGGTCATAGCTGTTTCCTGTGTGAAATTGTTATCCG
CTCACAATTCCACACAACATACGAGCCGGAAGCATAAAGTGTAAAGCCTGGGGTGCCTAATGAGTGAGCT
AACTCACATTAATTGCGTTGCGCTCACTGCCCGCTTTCCAGTCGGGAAACCTGTCGTGCCAGCTGCATTA
ATGAATCGGCCAACGCGCGGGGAGAGGCGGTTTGCGTATTGGGCGCTCTTCCGCTTCCTCGCTCACTGAC
TCGCTGCGCTCGGTCGTTCGGCTGCGGCGAGCGGTATCAGCTCACTCAAAGGCGGTAATACGGTTATCCA
CAGAATCAGGGGATAACGCAGGAAAGAACATGTGAGCAAAAGGCCAGCAAAAGGCCAGGAACCGTAAAAA
GGCCGCGTTGCTGGCGTTTTTCCATAGGCTCCGCCCCCCTGACGAGCATCACAAAAATCGACGCTCAAGT
CAGAGGTGGCGAAACCCGACAGGACTATAAAGATACCAGGCGTTTCCCCCTGGAAGCTCCCTCGTGCGCT
CTCCTGTTCCGACCCTGCCGCTTACCGGATACCTGTCCGCCTTTCTCCCTTCGGGAAGCGTGGCGCTTTC
TCATAGCTCACGCTGTAGGTATCTCAGTTCGGTGTAGGTCGTTCGCTCCAAGCTGGGCTGTGTGCACGAA
CCCCCCGTTCAGCCCGACCGCTGCGCCTTATCCGGTAACTATCGTCTTGAGTCCAACCCGGTAAGACACG
ACTTATCGCCACTGGCAGCAGCCACTGGTAACAGGATTAGCAGAGCGAGGTATGTAGGCGGTGCTACAGA
GTTCTTGAAGTGGTGGCCTAACTACGGCTACACTAGAAGAACAGTATTTGGTATCTGCGCTCTGCTGAAG
CCAGTTACCTTCGGAAAAAGAGTTGGTAGCTCTTGATCCGGCAAACAAACCACCGCTGGTAGCGGTGGTT
TTTTTGTTTGCAAGCAGCAGATTACGCGCAGAAAAAAAGGATCTCAAGAAGATCCTTTGATCTTTTCTAC
GGGGTCTGACGCTCAGTGGAACGAAAACTCACGTTAAGGGATTTTGGTCATGAGATTATCAAAAAGGATC
TTCACCTAGATCCTTTTAAATTAAAAATGAAGTTTTAAATCAATCTAAAGTATATATGAGTAAACTTGGT
CTGACAGTTACCAATGCTTAATCAGTGAGGCACCTATCTCAGCGATCTGTCTATTTCGTTCATCCATAGT
TGCCTGACTCCCCGTCGTGTAGATAACTACGATACGGGAGGGCTTACCATCTGGCCCCAGTGCTGCAATG
ATACCGCGAGACCCACGCTCACCGGCTCCAGATTTATCAGCAATAAACCAGCCAGCCGGAAGGGCCGAGC
GCAGAAGTGGTCCTGCAACTTTATCCGCCTCCATCCAGTCTATTAATTGTTGCCGGGAAGCTAGAGTAAG
TAGTTCGCCAGTTAATAGTTTGCGCAACGTTGTTGCCATTGCTACAGGCATCGTGGTGTCACGCTCGTCG
TTTGGTATGGCTTCATTCAGCTCCGGTTCCCAACGATCAAGGCGAGTTACATGATCCCCCATGTTGTGCA
AAAAAGCGGTTAGCTCCTTCGGTCCTCCGATCGTTGTCAGAAGTAAGTTGGCCGCAGTGTTATCACTCAT
GGTTATGGCAGCACTGCATAATTCTCTTACTGTCATGCCATCCGTAAGATGCTTTTCTGTGACTGGTGAG
TACTCAACCAAGTCATTCTGAGAATAGTGTATGCGGCGACCGAGTTGCTCTTGCCCGGCGTCAATACGGG
ATAATACCGCGCCACATAGCAGAACTTTAAAAGTGCTCATCATTGGAAAACGTTCTTCGGGGCGAAAACT
CTCAAGGATCTTACCGCTGTTGAGATCCAGTTCGATGTAACCCACTCGTGCACCCAACTGATCTTCAGCA
TCTTTTACTTTCACCAGCGTTTCTGGGTGAGCAAAAACAGGAAGGCAAAATGCCGCAAAAAAGGGAATAA
GGGCGACACGGAAATGTTGAATACTCATACTCTTCCTTTTTCAATATTATTGAAGCATTTATCAGGGTTA
TTGTCTCATGAGCGGATACATATTTGAATGTATTTAGAAAAATAAACAAATAGGGGTTCCGCGCACATTT
CCCCGAAAAGTGCCACCTGACGTC
